>Addgene plasmid #203745 | trLATmEos3.2 | addgene full sequence | sequence record 403347 | Addgene NGS Result
TAGTTATTAATAGTAATCAATTACGGGGTCATTAGTTCATAGCCCATATATGGAGTTCCGCGTTACATAA
CTTACGGTAAATGGCCCGCCTGGCTGACCGCCCAACGACCCCCGCCCATTGACGTCAATAATGACGTATG
TTCCCATAGTAACGCCAATAGGGACTTTCCATTGACGTCAATGGGTGGAGTATTTACGGTAAACTGCCCA
CTTGGCAGTACATCAAGTGTATCATATGCCAAGTACGCCCCCTATTGACGTCAATGACGGTAAATGGCCC
GCCTGGCATTATGCCCAGTACATGACCTTATGGGACTTTCCTACTTGGCAGTACATCTACGTATTAGTCA
TCGCTATTACCATGGTGATGCGGTTTTGGCAGTACATCAATGGGCGTGGATAGCGGTTTGACTCACGGGG
ATTTCCAAGTCTCCACCCCATTGACGTCAATGGGAGTTTGTTTTGGCACCAAAATCAACGGGACTTTCCA
AAATGTCGTAACAACTCCGCCCCATTGACGCAAATGGGCGGTAGGCGTGTACGGTGGGAGGTCTATATAA
GCAGAGCTCTCTGGCTAACTAGAGAACCCACTGCTTACTGGCTTATCGAAATTAATACGACTCACTATAG
GGAGACCCAAGCTGGCTAGCGTTTAAACGGGCCCTCTAGACTCGAGCGGCCGCCACTGTGCTGGATATCT
GCAGAATTCATGGAGGAGGCCATCCTGGTCCCCTGCGTGCTGGGGCTCCTGCTGCTGCCCATCCTGGCCA
TGTTGATGGCACTGTGTGTGCACTGCCACAGACTGCCAGGCTCCGGATCCCATATGAGTGCGATTAAGCC
AGACATGAAGATCAAACTCCGTATGGAAGGCAACGTAAACGGGCACCACTTTGTGATCGACGGAGATGGT
ACAGGCAAGCCTTTTGAGGGAAAACAGAGTATGGATCTTGAAGTCAAAGAGGGCGGACCTCTGCCTTTTG
CCTTTGATATCCTGACCACTGCATTCCATTACGGCAACAGGGTATTCGCCAAATATCCAGACAACATACA
AGACTATTTTAAGCAGTCGTTTCCTAAGGGGTATTCGTGGGAACGAAGCTTGACTTTCGAAGACGGGGGC
ATTTGCAACGCCAGAAACGACATAACAATGGAAGGGGACACTTTCTATAATAAAGTTCGATTTTATGGTA
CCAACTTTCCCGCCAATGGTCCAGTTATGCAGAAGAAGACGCTGAAATGGGAGCCCTCCACTGAGAAAAT
GTATGTGCGTGATGGAGTGCTGACGGGTGATATTGAGATGGCTTTGTTGCTTGAAGGAAATGCCCATTAC
CGATGTGACTTCAGAACTACTTACAAAGCTAAGGAGAAGGGTGTCAAGTTACCAGGCGCCCACTTTGTGG
ACCACTGCATTGAGATTTTAAGCCATGACAAAGATTACAACAAGGTTAAGCTGTATGAGCATGCTGTTGC
TCATTCTGGATTGCCTGACAATGCCAGACGATAAAGCGGCCGCGACTCTAGATCATAATCAGCCATACCA
CATTTGTAGAGGTTTTACTTGCTTTAAAAAACCTCCCACACCTCCCCCTGAACCTGAAACATAAAATGAA
TGCAATTGTTGTTGTTAACTTGTTTATTGCAGCTTATAATGGTTACAAATAAAGCAATAGCATCACAAAT
TTCACAAATAAAGCATTTTTTTCACTGCATTCTAGTTGTGGTTTGTCCAAACTCATCAATGTATCTTAAG
TTTAAACCGCTGATCAGCCTCGACTGTGCCTTCTAGTTGCCAGCCATCTGTTGTTTGCCCCTCCCCCGTG
CCTTCCTTGACCCTGGAAGGTGCCACTCCCACTGTCCTTTCCTAATAAAATGAGGAAATTGCATCGCATT
GTCTGAGTAGGTGTCATTCTATTCTGGGGGGTGGGGTGGGGCAGGACAGCAAGGGGGAGGATTGGGAAGA
CAATAGCAGGCATGCTGGGGATGCGGTGGGCTCTATGGCTTCTGAGGCGGAAAGAACCAGCTGGGGCTCT
AGGGGGTATCCCC
[124 nt withheld, positions 2044-2167]
C
[91 nt withheld, positions 2169-2259]
A
[49 nt withheld, positions 2261-2309]
CCTTTGACGTTGGAGTCCACGTTCTTT
[37 nt withheld, positions 2337-2373]
ACCCTATCTCGGTCTATTCTTTTGATTTATAAGGGATTTTGCCGATTTCGGCCTATTGGTTAAAAAATGA
GCTGATTTAACAAAAATTTAACGCGAATTAATTCTGTGGAATGTGTGTCAGTTAGGGTGTGGAAAGTCCC
CAGGCTCCCCAGCAGGCAGAAGTATGCAAAGCATGCATCTCAATTAGTCAGCAACCAGGTGTGGAAAGTC
CCCAGGCTCCCCAGCAGGCAGAAGTATGCAAAGCATGCATCTCAATTAGTCAGCAACCATAGTCCCGCCC
CTAACTCCGCCCATCCCGCCCCTAACTCCGCCCAGTTCCGCCCATTCTCCGCCCCATGGCTGACTAATTT
TTTTTATTTATGCAGAGGCCGAGGCCGCCTCTGCCTCTGAGCTATTCCAGAAGTAGTGAGGAGGCTTTTT
TGGAGGCCTAGGCTTTTGCAAAAAGCTCCCGGGAGCTTGTATATCCATTTTCGGATCTGATCAAGAGACA
GGATGAGGATCGTTTCGCATGATTGAACAAGATGGATTGCACGCAGGTTCTCCGGCCGCTTGGGTGGAGA
GGCTATTCGGCTATGACTGGGCACAACAGACAATCGGCTGCTCTGATGCCGCCGTGTTCCGGCTGTCAGC
GCAGGGGCGCCCGGTTCTTTTTGTCAAGACCGACCTGTCCGGTGCCCTGAATGAACTGCAGGACGAGGCA
GCGCGGCTATCGTGGCTGGCCACGACGGGCGTTCCTTGCGCAGCTGTGCTCGACGTTGTCACTGAAGCGG
GAAGGGACTGGCTGCTATTGGGCGAAGTGCCGGGGCAGGATCTCCTGTCATCTCACCTTGCTCCTGCCGA
GAAAGTATCCATCATGGCTGATGCAATGCGGCGGCTGCATACGCTTGATCCGGCTACCTGCCCATTCGAC
CACCAAGCGAAACATCGCATCGAGCGAGCACGTACTCGGATGGAAGCCGGTCTTGTCGATCAGGATGATC
TGGACGAAGAGCATCAGGGGCTCGCGCCAGCCGAACTGTTCGCCAGGCTCAAGGCGCGCATGCCCGACGG
CGAGGATCTCGTCGTGACCCATGGCGATGCCTGCTTGCCGAATATCATGGTGGAAAATGGCCGCTTTTCT
GGATTCATCGACTGTGGCCGGCTGGGTGTGGCGGACCGCTATCAGGACATAGCGTTGGCTACCCGTGATA
TTGCTGAAGAGCTTGGCGGCGAATGGGCTGACCGCTTCCTCGTGCTTTACGGTATCGCCGCTCCCGATTC
GCAGCGCATCGCCTTCTATCGCCTTCTTGACGAGTTCTTCTGAGCGGGACTCTGGGGTTCGAAATGACCG
ACCAAGCGACGCCCAACCTGCCATCACGAGATTTCGATTCCACCGCCGCCTTCTATGAAAGGTTGGGCTT
CGGAATCGTTTTCCGGGACGCCGGCTGGATGATCCTCCAGCGCGGGGATCTCATGCTGGAGTTCTTCGCC
CACCCCAACTTGTTTATTGCAGCTTATAATGGTTACAAATAAAGCAATAGCATCACAAATTTCACAAATA
AAGCATTTTTTTCACTGCATTCTAGTTGTGGTTTGTCCAAACTCATCAATGTATCTTATCATGTCTGTAT
ACCGTCGACCTCTAGCTAGAGCTTGGCGTAATCATGGTCATAGCTGTTTCCTGTGTGAAATTGTTATCCG
CTCACAATTCCACACAACATACGAGCCGGAAGCATAAAGTGTAAAGCCTGGGGTGCCTAATGAGTGAGCT
AACTCACATTAATTGCGTTGCGCTCACTGCCCGCTTTCCAGTCGGGAAACCTGTCGTGCCAGCTGCATTA
ATGAATCGGCCAACGCGCGGGGAGAGGCGGTTTGCGTATTGGGCGCTCTTCCGCTTCCTCGCTCACTGAC
TCGCTGCGCTCGGTCGTTCGGCTGCGGCGAGCGGTATCAGCTCACTCAAAGGCGGTAATACGGTTATCCA
CAGAATCAGGGGATAACGCAGGAAAGAACATGTGAGCAAAAGGCCAGCAAAAGGCCAGGAACCGTAAAAA
GGCCGCGTTGCTGGCGTTTTTCCATAGGCTCCGCCCCCCTGACGAGCATCACAAAAATCGACGCTCAAGT
CAGAGGTGGCGAAACCCGACAGGACTATAAAGATACCAGGCGTTTCCCCCTGGAAGCTCCCTCGTGCGCT
CTCCTGTTCCGACCCTGCCGCTTACCGGATACCTGTCCGCCTTTCTCCCTTCGGGAAGCGTGGCGCTTTC
TCATAGCTCACGCTGTAGGTATCTCAGTTCGGTGTAGGTCGTTCGCTCCAAGCTGGGCTGTGTGCACGAA
CCCCCCGTTCAGCCCGACCGCTGCGCCTTATCCGGTAACTATCGTCTTGAGTCCAACCCGGTAAGACACG
ACTTATCGCCACTGGCAGCAGCCACTGGTAACAGGATTAGCAGAGCGAGGTATGTAGGCGGTGCTACAGA
GTTCTTGAAGTGGTGGCCTAACTACGGCTACACTAGAAGAACAGTATTTGGTATCTGCGCTCTGCTGAAG
CCAGTTACCTTCGGAAAAAGAGTTGGTAGCTCTTGATCCGGCAAACAAACCACCGCTGGTAGCGGTGGTT
TTTTTGTTTGCAAGCAGCAGATTACGCGCAGAAAAAAAGGATCTCAAGAAGATCCTTTGATCTTTTCTAC
GGGGTCTGACGCTCAGTGGAACGAAAACTCACGTTAAGGGATTTTGGTCATGAGATTATCAAAAAGGATC
TTCACCTAGATCCTTTTAAATTAAAAATGAAGTTTTAAATCAATCTAAAGTATATATGAGTAAACTTGGT
CTGACAGTTACCAATGCTTAATCAGTGAGGCACCTATCTCAGCGATCTGTCTATTTCGTTCATCCATAGT
TGCCTGACTCCCCGTCGTGTAGATAACTACGATACGGGAGGGCTTACCATCTGGCCCCAGTGCTGCAATG
ATACCGCGAGACCCACGCTCACCGGCTCCAGATTTATCAGCAATAAACCAGCCAGCCGGAAGGGCCGAGC
GCAGAAGTGGTCCTGCAACTTTATCCGCCTCCATCCAGTCTATTAATTGTTGCCGGGAAGCTAGAGTAAG
TAGTTCGCCAGTTAATAGTTTGCGCAACGTTGTTGCCATTGCTACAGGCATCGTGGTGTCACGCTCGTCG
TTTGGTATGGCTTCATTCAGCTCCGGTTCCCAACGATCAAGGCGAGTTACATGATCCCCCATGTTGTGCA
AAAAAGCGGTTAGCTCCTTCGGTCCTCCGATCGTTGTCAGAAGTAAGTTGGCCGCAGTGTTATCACTCAT
GGTTATGGCAGCACTGCATAATTCTCTTACTGTCATGCCATCCGTAAGATGCTTTTCTGTGACTGGTGAG
TACTCAACCAAGTCATTCTGAGAATAGTGTATGCGGCGACCGAGTTGCTCTTGCCCGGCGTCAATACGGG
ATAATACCGCGCCACATAGCAGAACTTTAAAAGTGCTCATCATTGGAAAACGTTCTTCGGGGCGAAAACT
CTCAAGGATCTTACCGCTGTTGAGATCCAGTTCGATGTAACCCACTCGTGCACCCAACTGATCTTCAGCA
TCTTTTACTTTCACCAGCGTTTCTGGGTGAGCAAAAACAGGAAGGCAAAATGCCGCAAAAAAGGGAATAA
GGGCGACACGGAAATGTTGAATACTCATACTCTTCCTTTTTCAATATTATTGAAGCATTTATCAGGGTTA
TTGTCTCATGAGCGGATACATATTTGAATGTATTTAGAAAAATAAACAAATAGGGGTTCCGCGCACATTT
CCCCGAAAAGTGCCACCTGACGTCGACGGATCGGGAGATCTCCCGATCCCCTATGGTGCACTCTCAGTAC
AATCTGCTCTGATGCCGCATAGTTAAGCCAGTATCTGCTCCCTGCTTGTGTGTTGGAGGTCGCTGAGTAG
TGCGCGAGCAAAATTTAAGCTACAACAAGGCAAGGCTTGACCGACAATTGCATGAAGAATCTGCTTAGGG
TTAGGCGTTTTGCGCTGCTTCGCGATGTACGGGCCAGATATACGCGTTGACATTGATTATTGAC
Features (pLannotate 1.2.2; 23 found; start..end, strand, type, name):
    365..568     +  promoter       CMV promoter: human cytomegalovirus (CMV) immediate early promoter
    564..597     +  LTR            5' LTR (truncated) (fragment): truncated 5' long terminal repeat (LTR) from HIV-1
    613..631     +  promoter       T7 promoter: promoter for bacteriophage T7 RNA polymerase
    710..814     +  CDS            LAT (fragment): LAT_HUMAN - Experimental evidence at protein level: Swiss-Prot protein existence level 1. Required for TCR (T-cell antigen receptor)- and pre-TCR- mediated signaling, both in mature T-cells and during their development. Involved in FCGR3 (low affinity immunoglobulin gamma Fc region receptor III)-mediated signaling in natural killer cells and FCER1 (high affinity immunoglobulin epsilon receptor)-mediated signaling in mast cells. Couples activation of these receptors and their associated kinases with distal intracellular events such as mobilization of intracellular calcium stores, PKC activation
    824..1504    +  CDS            mEos3.2: improved monomeric variant of green-to-red photoswitchable fluorescent protein EosFP (Zhang et al., 2012)
   1521..1604    +  CDS            large T antigen (fragment): large T antigen from SV40 (simian virus 40)
   1627..1748    +  polyA_signal   SV40 poly(A) signal: SV40 polyadenylation signal
   1774..1998    +  polyA_signal   bGH poly(A) signal: bovine growth hormone polyadenylation signal
   2002..2023    +  promoter       SV40 promoter (fragment): SV40 enhancer and early promoter
   2044..2472    +  rep_origin     f1 ori (sequence partly withheld): f1 bacteriophage origin of replication; arrow indicates direction of (+) strand synthesis
   2486..2815    +  promoter       SV40 promoter: SV40 enhancer and early promoter
   2882..3673    +  CDS            neo: KKA2_KLEPN - Also known as kan, nptII. Experimental evidence at protein level: Swiss-Prot protein existence level 1. Resistance to kanamycin, neomycin, paromomycin, ribostamycin, butirosin and gentamicin B. From Klebsiella pneumoniae.
   3697..3855    +  CDS            ble (fragment): BLE_KLEPN - Experimental evidence at protein level: Swiss-Prot protein existence level 1. Binding protein with a strong affinity to the bleomycin family of antibiotics. Binds to CL990; an antimitotic-antibiotic compound. From Klebsiella pneumoniae.
   3850..3971    +  polyA_signal   SV40 poly(A) signal: SV40 polyadenylation signal
   4044..4060    -  protein_bind   lac operator: The lac repressor binds to the lac operator to inhibit transcription in E. coli. This inhibition can be relieved by adding lactose or isopropyl-β-D-thiogalactopyranoside (IPTG). lac repressor encoded by lacI
   4068..4098    -  promoter       lac promoter: promoter for the E. coli lac operon
   4113..4134    -  protein_bind   CAP binding site: CAP binding activates transcription in the presence of cAMP. E. coli catabolite activator protein
   4147..4239    -  CDS            lacI (fragment): lac repressor; lacI; The lac repressor binds to the lac operator to inhibit transcription in E. coli. This inhibition can be relieved by adding lactose or isopropyl-β-D-thiogalactopyranoside (IPTG).
   4422..5010    -  rep_origin     ori: high-copy-number ColE1/pMB1/pBR322/pUC origin of replication
   5181..6041    -  CDS            AmpR: β-lactamase; bla; confers resistance to ampicillin, carbenicillin, and related antibiotics
   6042..6146    -  promoter       AmpR promoter: bla
   6205..6257    -  misc_feature   bom (fragment): basis of mobility region from pBR322
   6412..364     +  enhancer       CMV enhancer (across the origin): human cytomegalovirus immediate early enhancer
