[The description below was written by a language model from this plasmid's Addgene catalogue record and pLannotate feature annotations shown in this document.]
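Description:
trLATmEos3.2 is a 6,427 bp mammalian expression plasmid that encodes a minimal plasma membrane probe: the transmembrane domain of human LAT (linker for activation of T cells) fused at its C terminus to mEos3.2, an improved monomeric green-to-red photoswitchable fluorescent protein. It was built on the trLAT-mRFP backbone, so mEos3.2 presumably takes the place of the mRFP partner, although the cloning sites are not recorded. In the annotated sequence, the CMV enhancer and immediate early promoter drive a short LAT fragment of about 105 bp, followed almost directly by the mEos3.2 coding sequence. A T7 promoter sits upstream of the fusion. Downstream lie a small SV40 large T antigen fragment and two polyadenylation signals in tandem, from SV40 and bovine growth hormone, which likely reflects the combined origins of the cassette and backbone.

The plasmid replicates in E. coli from a high-copy ColE1/pUC-type origin and also carries an f1 origin. It has two bacterial markers: an AmpR β-lactamase gene with its own promoter, and a neo (nptII) gene, consistent with the catalogue listing of both ampicillin and kanamycin resistance. The neo gene is placed behind the SV40 enhancer/early promoter and followed by an SV40 poly(A) signal, an arrangement that normally allows G418 selection in mammalian cells, though the record does not state that use. Remnants of lac regulatory elements, ble, bom and a truncated HIV-1 LTR are backbone fragments with no evident function.

The construct is used as a fluorescent plasma membrane marker. The photoswitchable tag suits it to single-molecule localisation imaging, and the associated publication concerns membrane phase separation and the assembly of receptor signalling domains.
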