Addgene plasmid #203745: trLATmEos3.2
Purpose: Encodes the transmembrane domain from human LAT with mEos3.2 fused on the C terminus. Used as a fluorescent plasma membrane probe.
Depositing lab: Sarah Veatch. Depositing organization: University of Michigan. Publication: Membrane phase separation drives responsive assembly of receptor signaling domains. Shelby SA, Castello-Serrano I, Wisser KC, Levental I, Veatch SL. Nat Chem Biol. 2023 Jun;19(6):750-758. doi: 10.1038/s41589-023-01268-8. Epub 2023 Mar 30. PubMed 36997644.
Backbone
  Vector backbone: trLAT-mRFP
  Backbone manufacturer: Ilya Levental lab
  Vector type: Mammalian Expression
Growth in bacteria
  Bacterial resistance: Ampicillin and Kanamycin, 100 & 50 μg/mL
  Growth temperature: 37°C
  Growth strain: DH5alpha
  Copy number: High Copy
Gene/Insert
  Gene/Insert name: trLAT
  Species: H. sapiens (human)
  Entrez Gene: LAT (a.k.a. IMD52, LAT1, pp36)
  Tag / fusion protein: mEos3.2 (C terminal on insert)
  Cloning method: Restriction Enzyme; 5′ cloning site Unknown (unknown if destroyed)
Resource information
  A portion of this plasmid was derived from a plasmid made by: Insert DNA courtesy of the Ilya Levental lab
Terms and licenses: Academic/Nonprofit Terms; Industry Terms: Not Available to Industry
How to cite: trLATmEos3.2 was a gift from Sarah Veatch (Addgene plasmid # 203745 ; http://n2t.net/addgene:203745 ; RRID:Addgene_203745)
